>Addgene plasmid #87156 | lenti-Cas9-VQR-GFP_activity_reporter | addgene full sequence | sequence record 173226 | Addgene NGS Result
GTCGGCTCCCTCGTTGACCGAATCACCGACCTCTCTCCCCAGGGGGATCCACCATGACCGAGTACAAGCC
CACCGTGCGCCTCGCCACCCGCGACGACGTGCCCAGGGCCGTCCGCACCCTCGCCGCCGCTTTCGCCGAC
TACCCCGCCACCCGCCACACCGTCGATCCCGACCGCCACATCGAGCGGGTCACCGAGCTGCAAGAACTCT
TCCTCACCCGCGTCGGGCTCGACATCGGCAAGGTGTGGGTCGCTGACGACGGCGCCGCAGTGGCTGTCTG
GACCACACCCGAGAGCGTCGAAGCTGGGGCGGTGTTCGCCGAGATCGGCCCTCGCATGGCCGAGTTGAGC
GGTTCCCGGCTGGCCGCTCAGCAACAGATGGAAGGCCTCCTGGCTCCACACCGGCCCAAGGAGCCCGCAT
GGTTCCTGGCCACCGTCGGCGTCTCTCCCGACCACCAGGGCAAGGGTCTGGGCAGCGCCGTCGTGCTCCC
CGGAGTGGAGGCTGCCGAGCGCGCCGGGGTGCCCGCCTTCCTGGAGACCTCCGCACCCCGCAACCTCCCC
TTCTACGAGCGGCTCGGCTTCACCGTCACCGCCGACGTGGAGGTGCCCGAAGGACCACGCACCTGGTGCA
TGACCCGCAAGCCCGGTGCCCTGCAGGGATCTGGCGAAGCCAGACACAAACAGAAAATTGTGAAACAGAC
TTTGAATTTTGACCTTCTCAAGTTGGCGGGAGACGTGGAGTCCAACCCAGGGCCCGCTAGCATGGTGAGC
AAGGGCGAGGAGCTGTTCACCGGGGTGGTGCCCATCCTGGTCGAGCTGGACGGCGACGTAAACGGCCACA
AGTTCAGCGTGTCCGGCGAGGGCGAGGGCGATGCCACCTACGGCAAGCTGACCCTGAAGTTCATCTGCAC
CACCGGCAAGCTGCCCGTGCCCTGGCCCACCCTCGTGACCACCCTGACCTACGGCGTGCAGTGCTTCAGC
CGCTACCCCGACCACATGAAGCAGCACGACTTCTTCAAGTCCGCCATGCCCGAAGGCTACGTCCAGGAGC
GCACCATCTTCTTCAAGGACGACGGCAACTACAAGACCCGCGCCGAGGTGAAGTTCGAGGGCGACACCCT
GGTGAACCGCATCGAGCTGAAGGGCATCGACTTCAAGGAGGACGGCAACATCCTGGGGCACAAGCTGGAG
TACAACTACAACAGCCACAACGTCTATATCATGGCCGACAAGCAGAAGAACGGCATCAAGGTGAACTTCA
AGATCCGCCACAACATCGAGGACGGCAGCGTGCAGCTCGCCGACCACTACCAGCAGAACACCCCCATCGG
CGACGGCCCCGTGCTGCTGCCCGACAACCACTACCTGAGCACCCAGTCCGCCCTGAGCAAAGACCCCAAC
GAGAAGCGCGATCACATGGTCCTGCTGGAGTTCGTGACCGCCGCCGGGATCACTCTCGGCATGGACGAGC
TGTACAAGTCCTAACGCGTTAAGTCGACAATCAACCTCTGGATTACAAAATTTGTGAAAGATTGACTGGT
ATTCTTAACTATGTTGCTCCTTTTACGCTATGTGGATACGCTGCTTTAATGCCTTTGTATCATGCTATTG
CTTCCCGTATGGCTTTCATTTTCTCCTCCTTGTATAAATCCTGGTTGCTGTCTCTTTATGAGGAGTTGTG
GCCCGTTGTCAGGCAACGTGGCGTGGTGTGCACTGTGTTTGCTGACGCAACCCCCACTGGTTGGGGCATT
GCCACCACCTGTCAGCTCCTTTCCGGGACTTTCGCTTTCCCCCTCCCTATTGCCACGGCGGAACTCATCG
CCGCCTGCCTTGCCCGCTGCTGGACAGGGGCTCGGCTGTTGGGCACTGACAATTCCGTGGTGTTGTCGGG
GAAATCATCGTCCTTTCCTTGGCTGCTCGCCTGTGTTGCCACCTGGATTCTGCGCGGGACGTCCTTCTGC
TACGTCCCTTCGGCCCTCAATCCAGCGGACCTTCCTTCCCGCGGCCTGCTGCCGGCTCTGCGGCCTCTTC
CGCGTCTTCGCCTTCGCCCTCAGACGAGTCGGATCTCCCTTTGGGCCGCCTCCCCGCGTCGACTTTAAGA
CCAATGACTTACAAGGCAGCTGTAGATCTTAGCCACTTTTTAAAAGAAAAGGGGGGACTGGAAGGGCTAA
TTCACTCCCAACGAAGACAAGATCTGCTTTTTGCTTGTACTGGGTCTCTCTGGTTAGACCAGATCTGAGC
CTGGGAGCTCTCTGGCTAACTAGGGAACCCACTGCTTAAGCCTCAATAAAGCTTGCCTTGAGTGCTTCAA
GTAGTGTGTGCCCGTCTGTTGTGTGACTCTGGTAACTAGAGATCCCTCAGACCCTTTTAGTCAGTGTGGA
AAATCTCTAGCAGTACGTATAGTAGTTCATGTCATCTTATTATTCAGTATTTATAACTTGCAAAGAAATG
AATATCAGAGAGTGAGAGGAACTTGTTTATTGCAGCTTATAATGGTTACAAATAAAGCAATAGCATCACA
AATTTCACAAATAAAGCATTTTTTTCACTGCATTCTAGTTGTGGTTTGTCCAAACTCATCAATGTATCTT
ATCATGTCTGGCTCTAGCTATCCCGCCCCTAACTCCGCCCATCCCGCCCCTAACTCCGCCCAGTTCCGCC
CATTCTCCGCCCCATGGCTGACTAATTTTTTTTATTTATGCAGAGGCCGAGGCCGCCTCGGCCTCTGAGC
TATTCCAGAAGTAGTGAGGAGGCTTTTTTGGAGGCCTAGGGACGTACCCAATTCGCCCTATAGTGAGTCG
TATTACGCGCGCTCACTGGCCGTCGTTTTACAACGTCGTGACTGGGAAAACCCTGGCGTTACCCAACTTA
ATCGCCTTGCAGCACATCCCCCTTTCGCCAGCTGGCGTAATAGCGAAGAGGCCCGCACCGATCGCCCTTC
CCAACAGTTGCGCAGCCTGAATGGCGAATGGG
[124 nt withheld, positions 2973-3096]
C
[91 nt withheld, positions 3098-3188]
A
[49 nt withheld, positions 3190-3238]
CCTTTGACGTTGGAGTCCACGTTCTTT
[37 nt withheld, positions 3266-3302]
ACCCTATCTCGGTCTATTCTTTTGATTTATAAGGGATTTTGCCGATTTCGGCCTATTGGTTAAAAAATGA
GCTGATTTAACAAAAATTTAACGCGAATTTTAACAAAATATTAACGCTTACAATTTAGGTGGCACTTTTC
GGGGAAATGTGCGCGGAACCCCTATTTGTTTATTTTTCTAAATACATTCAAATATGTATCCGCTCATGAG
ACAATAACCCTGATAAATGCTTCAATAATATTGAAAAAGGAAGAGTATGAGTATTCAACATTTCCGTGTC
GCCCTTATTCCCTTTTTTGCGGCATTTTGCCTTCCTGTTTTTGCTCACCCAGAAACGCTGGTGAAAGTAA
AAGATGCTGAAGATCAGTTGGGTGCACGAGTGGGTTACATCGAACTGGATCTCAACAGCGGTAAGATCCT
TGAGAGTTTTCGCCCCGAAGAACGTTTTCCAATGATGAGCACTTTTAAAGTTCTGCTATGTGGCGCGGTA
TTATCCCGTATTGACGCCGGGCAAGAGCAACTCGGTCGCCGCATACACTATTCTCAGAATGACTTGGTTG
AGTACTCACCAGTCACAGAAAAGCATCTTACGGATGGCATGACAGTAAGAGAATTATGCAGTGCTGCCAT
AACCATGAGTGATAACACTGCGGCCAACTTACTTCTGACAACGATCGGAGGACCGAAGGAGCTAACCGCT
TTTTTGCACAACATGGGGGATCATGTAACTCGCCTTGATCGTTGGGAACCGGAGCTGAATGAAGCCATAC
CAAACGACGAGCGTGACACCACGATGCCTGTAGCAATGGCAACAACGTTGCGCAAACTATTAACTGGCGA
ACTACTTACTCTAGCTTCCCGGCAACAATTAATAGACTGGATGGAGGCGGATAAAGTTGCAGGACCACTT
CTGCGCTCGGCCCTTCCGGCTGGCTGGTTTATTGCTGATAAATCTGGAGCCGGTGAGCGTGGGTCTCGCG
GTATCATTGCAGCACTGGGGCCAGATGGTAAGCCCTCCCGTATCGTAGTTATCTACACGACGGGGAGTCA
GGCAACTATGGATGAACGAAATAGACAGATCGCTGAGATAGGTGCCTCACTGATTAAGCATTGGTAACTG
TCAGACCAAGTTTACTCATATATACTTTAGATTGATTTAAAACTTCATTTTTAATTTAAAAGGATCTAGG
TGAAGATCCTTTTTGATAATCTCATGACCAAAATCCCTTAACGTGAGTTTTCGTTCCACTGAGCGTCAGA
CCCCGTAGAAAAGATCAAAGGATCTTCTTGAGATCCTTTTTTTCTGCGCGTAATCTGCTGCTTGCAAACA
AAAAAACCACCGCTACCAGCGGTGGTTTGTTTGCCGGATCAAGAGCTACCAACTCTTTTTCCGAAGGTAA
CTGGCTTCAGCAGAGCGCAGATACCAAATACTGTTCTTCTAGTGTAGCCGTAGTTAGGCCACCACTTCAA
GAACTCTGTAGCACCGCCTACATACCTCGCTCTGCTAATCCTGTTACCAGTGGCTGCTGCCAGTGGCGAT
AAGTCGTGTCTTACCGGGTTGGACTCAAGACGATAGTTACCGGATAAGGCGCAGCGGTCGGGCTGAACGG
GGGGTTCGTGCACACAGCCCAGCTTGGAGCGAACGACCTACACCGAACTGAGATACCTACAGCGTGAGCT
ATGAGAAAGCGCCACGCTTCCCGAAGGGAGAAAGGCGGACAGGTATCCGGTAAGCGGCAGGGTCGGAACA
GGAGAGCGCACGAGGGAGCTTCCAGGGGGAAACGCCTGGTATCTTTATAGTCCTGTCGGGTTTCGCCACC
TCTGACTTGAGCGTCGATTTTTGTGATGCTCGTCAGGGGGGCGGAGCCTATGGAAAAACGCCAGCAACGC
GGCCTTTTTACGGTTCCTGGCCTTTTGCTGGCCTTTTGCTCACATGTTCTTTCCTGCGTTATCCCCTGAT
TCTGTGGATAACCGTATTACCGCCTTTGAGTGAGCTGATACCGCTCGCCGCAGCCGAACGACCGAGCGCA
GCGAGTCAGTGAGCGAGGAAGCGGAAGAGCGCCCAATACGCAAACCGCCTCTCCCCGCGCGTTGGCCGAT
TCATTAATGCAGCTGGCACGACAGGTTTCCCGACTGGAAAGCGGGCAGTGAGCGCAACGCAATTAATGTG
AGTTAGCTCACTCATTAGGCACCCCAGGCTTTACACTTTATGCTTCCGGCTCGTATGTTGTGTGGAATTG
TGAGCGGATAACAATTTCACACAGGAAACAGCTATGACCATGATTACGCCAAGCGCGCAATTAACCCTCA
CTAAAGGGAACAAAAGCTGGAGCTGCAAGCTTAATGTAGTCTTATGCAATACTCTTGTAGTCTTGCAACA
TGGTAACGATGAGTTAGCAACATGCCTTACAAGGAGAGAAAAAGCACCGTGCATGCCGATTGGTGGAAGT
AAGGTGGTACGATCGTGCCTTATTAGGAAGGCAACAGACGGGTCTGACATGGATTGGACGAACCACTGAA
TTGCCGCATTGCAGAGATATTGTATTTAAGTGCCTAGCTCGATACATAAACGGGTCTCTCTGGTTAGACC
AGATCTGAGCCTGGGAGCTCTCTGGCTAACTAGGGAACCCACTGCTTAAGCCTCAATAAAGCTTGCCTTG
AGTGCTTCAAGTAGTGTGTGCCCGTCTGTTGTGTGACTCTGGTAACTAGAGATCCCTCAGACCCTTTTAG
TCAGTGTGGAAAATCTCTAGCAGTGGCGCCCGAACAGGGACTTGAAAGCGAAAGGGAAACCAGAGGAGCT
CTCTCGACGCAGGACTCGGCTTGCTGAAGCGCGCACGGCAAGAGGCGAGGGGCGGCGACTGGTGAGTACG
CCAAAAATTTTGACTAGCGGAGGCTAGAAGGAGAGAGATGGGTGCGAGAGCGTCAGTATTAAGCGGGGGA
GAATTAGATCGCGATGGGAAAAAATTCGGTTAAGGCCAGGGGGAAAGAAAAAATATAAATTAAAACATAT
AGTATGGGCAAGCAGGGAGCTAGAACGATTCGCAGTTAATCCTGGCCTGTTAGAAACATCAGAAGGCTGT
AGACAAATACTGGGACAGCTACAACCATCCCTTCAGACAGGATCAGAAGAACTTAGATCATTATATAATA
CAGTAGCAACCCTCTATTGTGTGCATCAAAGGATAGAGATAAAAGACACCAAGGAAGCTTTAGACAAGAT
AGAGGAAGAGCAAAACAAAAGTAAGACCACCGCACAGCAAGCGGCCGCTGATCTTCAGACCTGGAGGAGG
AGATATGAGGGACAATTGGAGAAGTGAATTATATAAATATAAAGTAGTAAAAATTGAACCATTAGGAGTA
GCACCCACCAAGGCAAAGAGAAGAGTGGTGCAGAGAGAAAAAAGAGCAGTGGGAATAGGAGCTTTGTTCC
TTGGGTTCTTGGGAGCAGCAGGAAGCACTATGGGCGCAGCGTCAATGACGCTGACGGTACAGGCCAGACA
ATTATTGTCTGGTATAGTGCAGCAGCAGAACAATTTGCTGAGGGCTATTGAGGCGCAACAGCATCTGTTG
CAACTCACAGTCTGGGGCATCAAGCAGCTCCAGGCAAGAATCCTGGCTGTGGAAAGATACCTAAAGGATC
AACAGCTCCTGGGGATTTGGGGTTGCTCTGGAAAACTCATTTGCACCACTGCTGTGCCTTGGAATGCTAG
TTGGAGTAATAAATCTCTGGAACAGATTTGGAATCACACGACCTGGATGGAGTGGGACAGAGAAATTAAC
AATTACACAAGCTTAATACACTCCTTAATTGAAGAATCGCAAAACCAGCAAGAAAAGAATGAACAAGAAT
TATTGGAATTAGATAAATGGGCAAGTTTGTGGAATTGGTTTAACATAACAAATTGGCTGTGGTATATAAA
ATTATTCATAATGATAGTAGGAGGCTTGGTAGGTTTAAGAATAGTTTTTGCTGTACTTTCTATAGTGAAT
AGAGTTAGGCAGGGATATTCACCATTATCGTTTCAGACCCACCTCCCAACCCCGAGGGGACCCAGAGAGG
GCCTATTTCCCATGATTCCTTCATATTTGCATATACGATACAAGGCTGTTAGAGAGATAATTAGAATTAA
TTTGACTGTAAACACAAAGATATTAGTACAAAATACGTGACGTAGAAAGTAATAATTTCTTGGGTAGTTT
GCAGTTTTAAAATTATGTTTTAAAATGGACTATCATATGCTTACCGTAACTTGAAAGTATTTCGATTTCT
TGGCTTTATATATCTTGTGGAAAGGACGAAACACCGTTCGAGGGCGACACCCTGGGTTTTAGAGCTAGAA
ATAGCAAGTTAAAATAAGGCTAGTCCGTTATCAACTTGAAAAAGTGGCACCGAGTCGGTGCTTTTTTAAG
CTTGGCGTAACTAGATCTTGAGACAAATGGCAGTATTCATCCACAATTTTAAAAGAAAAGGGGGGATTGG
GGGGTACAGTGCAGGGGAAAGAATAGTAGACATAATAGCAACAGACATACAAACTAAAGAATTACAAAAA
CAAATTACAAAAATTCAAAATTTTCGGGTTTATTACAGGGACAGCAGAGATCCACTTTGGCGCCGGCTCG
AGGGGGCCCGGGTTGCGCCTTTTCCAAGGCAGCCCTGGGTTTGCGCAGGGACGCGGCTGCTCTGGGCGTG
GTTCCGGGAAACGCAGCGGCGCCGACCCTGGGTCTCGCACATTCTTCACGTCCGTTCGCAGCGTCACCCG
GATCTTCGCCGCTACCCTTGTGGGCCCCCCGGCGACGCTTCCTGCTCCGCCCCTAAGTCGGGAAGGTTCC
TTGCGGTTCGCGGCGTGCCGGACGTGACAAACGGAAGCCGCACGTCTCACTAGTACCCTCGCAGACGGAC
AGCGCCAGGGAGCAATGGCAGCGCGCCGACCGCGATGGGCTGTGGCCAATAGCGGCTGCTCAGCAGGGCG
CGCCGAGAGCAGCGGCCGGGAAGGGGCGGTGCGGGAGGCGGGGTGTGGGGCGGTAGTGTGGGCCCTGTTC
CTGCCCGCGCGGTGTTCCGCATTCTGCAAGCCTCCGGAGCGCACGTCGGCA
Features (pLannotate 1.2.2; 30 found; start..end, strand, type, name):
     54..650     +  CDS            PuroR (fragment): puromycin N-acetyltransferase; pac from Streptomyces; confers resistance to puromycin
    690..755     +  CDS            F2A: 2A peptide from foot-and-mouth disease virus polyprotein Eukaryotic ribosomes fail to insert a peptide bond between the Gly and Pro residues, yielding separate polypeptides.
    762..1478    +  CDS            EGFP: EGFP is a basic (constitutively fluorescent) green fluorescent protein published in 1996, derived from Aequorea victoria. It is reported to be a rapidly-maturing weak dimer with moderate acid sensitivity.
   1499..2087    +  misc_feature   WPRE: woodchuck hepatitis virus posttranscriptional regulatory element
   2138..2157    +  misc_feature   cPPT/CTS (fragment): central polypurine tract and central termination sequence of HIV-1
   2159..2392    +  LTR            3' LTR (ΔU3): self-inactivating 3' long terminal repeat (LTR) from HIV-1
   2470..2591    +  polyA_signal   SV40 poly(A) signal: SV40 polyadenylation signal
   2631..2766    +  rep_origin     SV40 ori: SV40 origin of replication
   2787..2805    -  promoter       T7 promoter: promoter for bacteriophage T7 RNA polymerase
   2813..2968    +  CDS            lacZα (fragment): LacZα fragment of β-galactosidase; lacZ fragment
   2973..3401    +  rep_origin     f1 ori (sequence partly withheld): f1 bacteriophage origin of replication; arrow indicates direction of (+) strand synthesis
   3454..3558    +  promoter       AmpR promoter: bla
   3559..4419    +  CDS            AmpR: β-lactamase; bla; confers resistance to ampicillin, carbenicillin, and related antibiotics
   4590..5178    +  rep_origin     ori: high-copy-number ColE1/pMB1/pBR322/pUC origin of replication
   5361..5453    +  CDS            lacI (fragment): lac repressor; lacI; The lac repressor binds to the lac operator to inhibit transcription in E. coli. This inhibition can be relieved by adding lactose or isopropyl-β-D-thiogalactopyranoside (IPTG).
   5466..5487    +  protein_bind   CAP binding site: CAP binding activates transcription in the presence of cAMP. E. coli catabolite activator protein
   5502..5532    +  promoter       lac promoter: promoter for the E. coli lac operon
   5540..5556    +  protein_bind   lac operator: The lac repressor binds to the lac operator to inhibit transcription in E. coli. This inhibition can be relieved by adding lactose or isopropyl-β-D-thiogalactopyranoside (IPTG). lac repressor encoded by lacI
   5601..5619    +  promoter       T3 promoter: promoter for bacteriophage T3 RNA polymerase
   5647..5873    +  promoter       RSV promoter: Rous sarcoma virus enhancer/promoter
   5874..6054    +  LTR            5' LTR (truncated): truncated 5' long terminal repeat (LTR) from HIV-1
   6101..6226    +  misc_feature   HIV-1 Ψ: packaging signal of human immunodeficiency virus type 1
   6210..6573    +  CDS            HIV-1 gag (fragment): gag protein from human immunodeficiency virus 1; gag
   6719..6952    +  misc_feature   RRE: The Rev response element (RRE) of HIV-1 allows for Rev-dependent mRNA export from the nucleus to the cytoplasm.
   7329..7355    +  CDS            Rev (fragment): human immunodeficiency virus 1 (HIV-1) Rev protein; rev; enhances nuclear export of unspliced and incompletely spliced viral mRNAs
   7359..7599    +  promoter       U6 promoter: RNA polymerase III promoter for human U6 snRNA
   7608..7627    +  CDS            VN155(I152L) (fragment): improved N-terminal fragment of mVenus for use in bimolecular fluorescence complementation (BiFC) (Kodama and Hu, 2010)
   7628..7703    +  misc_RNA       gRNA scaffold: guide RNA scaffold for the Streptococcus pyogenes CRISPR/Cas9 system
   7759..7876    +  misc_feature   cPPT/CTS: central polypurine tract and central termination sequence of HIV-1
   7935..42      +  promoter       hPGK promoter (across the origin): human phosphoglycerate kinase 1 promoter
