[The description below was written by a language model from this plasmid's Addgene catalogue record and pLannotate feature annotations shown in this document.]
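Description:
lenti-Cas9-VQR-GFP_activity_reporter is a third-generation, self-inactivating HIV-1 lentiviral vector built on the pXPR_011 backbone and designed to measure the activity of the SpCas9-VQR variant, which recognises NGA rather than NGG PAMs. In bacteria it is maintained through a high-copy ColE1/pUC-type origin and selected with ampicillin via the β-lactamase gene. An f1 origin, an SV40 origin and poly(A) signal, and remnants of lac, T7 and T3 cloning sequences are also present in the backbone. The viral portion comprises an RSV promoter fused to a truncated 5' LTR, the Ψ packaging signal with a partial gag sequence, the RRE for Rev-dependent export, a cPPT/CTS, a WPRE and a ΔU3 3' LTR, so the genome is packaged when helper functions are supplied in trans and is integrated without regenerating an active viral promoter.

The payload combines a target and its own guide in one provirus. A human PGK promoter drives a single transcript encoding puromycin N-acetyltransferase, an F2A ribosome-skipping peptide and EGFP, giving puromycin-selectable, green-fluorescent transduced cells. Upstream, a human U6 promoter expresses a guide RNA joined to the S. pyogenes scaffold. The 20-nt spacer was automatically annotated as an mVenus fragment because of its homology to GFP-family sequence, consistent with the recorded modification of replacing the original guide with one targeting a GFP site flanked by an NGA PAM. In cells expressing functional Cas9-VQR, the guide directs cleavage of the integrated EGFP, and the resulting loss of fluorescence serves as a readout of nuclease activity. No Cas9 is encoded on the vector itself, so it must be provided separately.
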