Addgene plasmid #87156: lenti-Cas9-VQR-GFP_activity_reporter
Purpose: This lentiviral vector can be used to assay activity of SpCas9-VQR (NGA PAM restricted).
Depositing lab: Daniel Bauer. Depositing organization: Boston Children's Hospital. Publication: Variant-aware saturating mutagenesis using multiple Cas9 nucleases identifies regulatory elements at trait-associated loci. Canver MC, Lessard S, Pinello L, Wu Y, Ilboudo Y, Stern EN, Needleman AJ, Galacteros F, Brugnara C, Kutlar A, McKenzie C, Reid M, Chen DD, Das PP, A Cole M, Zeng J, Kurita R, Nakamura Y, Yuan GC, Lettre G, Bauer DE, Orkin SH. Nat Genet. 2017 Feb 20. doi: 10.1038/ng.3793. PubMed 28218758.
Backbone
  Vector backbone: pXPR_011
  Modifications to backbone: changed sgRNA to one targeting GFP restricted by NGA PAM
  Vector type: Lentiviral
  Selectable markers: Puromycin
Growth in bacteria
  Bacterial resistance: Ampicillin, 100 μg/mL
  Growth temperature: 37°C
  Growth strain: NEB Stable
  Copy number: Unknown
Gene/Insert
  Gene/Insert name: GFP and sgRNA targeting GFP (NGA restricted)
Terms and licenses: Academic/Nonprofit Terms; Industry Terms: Not Available to Industry
How to cite: lenti-Cas9-VQR-GFP_activity_reporter was a gift from Daniel Bauer (Addgene plasmid # 87156 ; http://n2t.net/addgene:87156 ; RRID:Addgene_87156)
